Addgene plasmid #90162: pT2-cryR;lmo2P1Egfp
Purpose: contains lmo2 specific gene promoter driving expression of eGFP
Depositing lab: Nathan Lawson. Depositing organization: University of Massachusetts, Worcester. Publication: Robust Identification of Developmentally Active Endothelial Enhancers in Zebrafish Using FANS-Assisted ATAC-Seq. Quillien A, Abdalla M, Yu J, Ou J, Zhu LJ, Lawson ND. Cell Rep. 2017 Jul 18;20(3):709-720. doi: 10.1016/j.celrep.2017.06.070. PubMed 28723572.
Backbone
  Vector backbone: pDESTtol2pACrymCherry
  Backbone manufacturer: Addgene
  Vector type: Bacterial Expression
Growth in bacteria
  Bacterial resistance: Ampicillin, 100 μg/mL
  Growth temperature: 37°C
  Growth strain: DH5alpha
  Copy number: High Copy
Gene/Insert
  Gene/Insert name: lmo2P1Egfp
  Species: D. rerio (zebrafish)
  Entrez Gene: lmo2 (a.k.a. wu:fc83a08, zgc:111930)
  Tag / fusion protein: EGFP (C terminal on insert)
  Cloning method: Gateway Cloning
Terms and licenses: Academic/Nonprofit Terms; Industry Terms: Not Available to Industry
How to cite: pT2-cryR;lmo2P1Egfp was a gift from Nathan Lawson (Addgene plasmid # 90162 ; http://n2t.net/addgene:90162 ; RRID:Addgene_90162)
