[The description below was written by a language model from this plasmid's Addgene catalogue record and pLannotate feature annotations shown in this document.]
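Description:
pT2-cryR;lmo2P1Egfp is a 7,534 nt zebrafish transgenesis reporter assembled by multisite Gateway cloning into the pDESTtol2pACrymCherry destination backbone. Although catalogued as a bacterial expression vector, its design and name point to Tol2 transposon-mediated integration in fish. The Tol2 arms themselves are not annotated as such, but a medaka tyrosinase fragment, the locus from which Tol2 was originally isolated, is detected next to the cassette. In E. coli the plasmid is maintained at high copy through a ColE1/pUC-type origin and selected with ampicillin via the β-lactamase gene. A partial M13 origin and lac/T3/T7 elements are remnants of the pBluescript-derived scaffold.

The payload sits between attB4 and attB3 Gateway scars. Between attB1 and the EGFP coding sequence lies an unannotated stretch of roughly 670 bp, which by position would hold the zebrafish lmo2 promoter (P1) that the record says drives eGFP. EGFP is followed by a short polylinker, attB2 and attB3. The SV40 poly(A) signal just downstream is annotated on the opposite strand, so the table does not clearly show how the EGFP transcript is terminated. The short slot between attB4 and attB1 holds only polylinker and phage promoter sequence, so it looks available for candidate regulatory elements, though the record does not say so. A separate, oppositely oriented cassette encodes mCherry with its own SV40 poly(A). The "cryR" and "CrymCherry" names suggest that a crystallin promoter gives red lens fluorescence as a marker for transgene carriers, but that promoter is not annotated.

The associated publication concerns identifying developmentally active endothelial enhancers in zebrafish. The construct fits there as an lmo2-promoter EGFP reporter, with the red marker identifying transgenic animals independently of EGFP expression.
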