Features (pLannotate 1.2.2; 26 found; start..end, strand, type, name):
      6..26      +  protein_bind   attB1: mutant version of attB; core recombination site for the Gateway® BP reaction BP Clonase™
    701..1417    +  CDS            EGFP: EGFP is a basic (constitutively fluorescent) green fluorescent protein published in 1996, derived from Aequorea victoria. It is reported to be a rapidly-maturing weak dimer with moderate acid sensitivity.
   1418..1483    +  misc_feature   MCS: multiple cloning site
   1507..1527    -  protein_bind   attB2: mutant version of attB; core recombination site for the Gateway® BP reaction BP Clonase™
   1554..1574    -  protein_bind   attB3: mutant version of attB; core recombination site for the Gateway® BP reaction BP Clonase™
   1578..1598    +  CDS            lacZα (fragment): LacZα fragment of β-galactosidase; lacZ fragment
   1614..1748    -  polyA_signal   SV40 poly(A) signal: SV40 polyadenylation signal
   1771..1854    -  CDS            large T antigen (fragment): large T antigen from SV40 (simian virus 40)
   2420..2460    -  misc_feature   MCS (fragment): pBluescript multiple cloning site
   2473..2491    -  promoter       T3 promoter: promoter for bacteriophage T3 RNA polymerase
   2536..2552    -  protein_bind   lac operator: The lac repressor binds to the lac operator to inhibit transcription in E. coli. This inhibition can be relieved by adding lactose or isopropyl-β-D-thiogalactopyranoside (IPTG). lac repressor encoded by lacI
   2560..2590    -  promoter       lac promoter: promoter for the E. coli lac operon
   2605..2626    -  protein_bind   CAP binding site: CAP binding activates transcription in the presence of cAMP. E. coli catabolite activator protein
   2639..2731    -  CDS            lacI (fragment): lac repressor; lacI; The lac repressor binds to the lac operator to inhibit transcription in E. coli. This inhibition can be relieved by adding lactose or isopropyl-β-D-thiogalactopyranoside (IPTG).
   2914..3502    -  rep_origin     ori: high-copy-number ColE1/pMB1/pBR322/pUC origin of replication
   3673..4533    -  CDS            AmpR: β-lactamase; bla; confers resistance to ampicillin, carbenicillin, and related antibiotics
   4534..4638    -  promoter       AmpR promoter: bla
   4664..4885    -  rep_origin     M13 ori (fragment) (sequence partly withheld): M13 bacteriophage origin of replication; arrow indicates direction of (+) strand synthesis
   4885..5172    +  CDS            tyr (fragment) (sequence partly withheld): TYRO_ORYLA - Also known as tyro. Experimental evidence at transcript level: Swiss-Prot protein existence level 2. This is a copper-containing oxidase that functions in the formation of pigments such as melanins and other polyphenolic compounds. From Oryzias latipes (Japanese rice fish) (Japanese killifish).
   5714..5835    -  polyA_signal   SV40 poly(A) signal: SV40 polyadenylation signal
   5858..5941    -  CDS            large T antigen (fragment): large T antigen from SV40 (simian virus 40)
   5961..6668    -  CDS            mCherry: mCherry is a basic (constitutively fluorescent) red fluorescent protein published in 2004, derived from Discosoma sp.. It is reported to be a very rapidly-maturing monomer with low acid sensitivity.
   7352..7372    +  protein_bind   attB4: mutant version of attB; core recombination site for the Gateway® BP reaction BP Clonase™
   7374..7392    +  promoter       T7 promoter: promoter for bacteriophage T7 RNA polymerase
   7401..7508    -  misc_feature   MCS: pBluescript multiple cloning site
   7521..5       -  promoter       T3 promoter (across the origin): promoter for bacteriophage T3 RNA polymerase
>Addgene plasmid #90162 | pT2-cryR;lmo2P1Egfp | addgene full sequence | sequence record 178954 | Addgene NGS Result
TAATTCAAGTTTGTACAAAAAAGCAGGCTCGCTACTGCTCCAGCAAGAGTTCTGAATACATAAAAAAGTA
AAATGATTGTTTAACCCTAAAAGCAATTATAAAACAATAGGCCTATTTGCCAACAAGACAAAATGTGGAG
AGTTCTTTTTAAGGGGTTCATCCAAAAAAAAATCTGATTATGTCATTTACTTTTATTGTTGCAAACTGTT
GAACACAAACAAAAAGTTGCAATGAATCCTGAAAACCAGTATTGGCTTCCAAAATAGCCTATTGTTACAG
TTTTCTAACATTCCTCACAATAACTTTGTCAAGAGAACAAAACGAAATGTTTGCCAGCCAAGTTGTTTAA
CCTCCTCGTTTGGATGCAGCCAGGTATTTGATTTCTGCCTGACTGACTCCGTGTTTGAGCTCGTGACCCC
TTAAGTCACGAGTCGTCGGTGTCGGCTGTATAATTGACTGGTGATTCGCGCATGTAGGAGCGCTATTTCC
TCTCATTGTCGAGCCGTCGTGAGCAGGAAGTCGGAAAAGAGCAGAAACTGAGGGGGCAGGGCCATTTAAA
AATACCTGCTGCCCTACAATAACGGGACACAGAGACAGCAGCCCTGCGGGACACTGGCGTGGCGACTTGC
AGCGCAAAATGCACCACAAACAAGACGGAGCCTAAACGCCACATTTATCACGCGCCGGAGAATCGCCACC
ATGGTGAGCAAGGGCGAGGAGCTGTTCACCGGGGTGGTGCCCATCCTGGTCGAGCTGGACGGCGACGTAA
ACGGCCACAAGTTCAGCGTGTCCGGCGAGGGCGAGGGCGATGCCACCTACGGCAAGCTGACCCTGAAGTT
CATCTGCACCACCGGCAAGCTGCCCGTGCCCTGGCCCACCCTCGTGACCACCCTGACCTACGGCGTGCAG
TGCTTCAGCCGCTACCCCGACCACATGAAGCAGCACGACTTCTTCAAGTCCGCCATGCCCGAAGGCTACG
TCCAGGAGCGCACCATCTTCTTCAAGGACGACGGCAACTACAAGACCCGCGCCGAGGTGAAGTTCGAGGG
CGACACCCTGGTGAACCGCATCGAGCTGAAGGGCATCGACTTCAAGGAGGACGGCAACATCCTGGGGCAC
AAGCTGGAGTACAACTACAACAGCCACAACGTCTATATCATGGCCGACAAGCAGAAGAACGGCATCAAGG
TGAACTTCAAGATCCGCCACAACATCGAGGACGGCAGCGTGCAGCTCGCCGACCACTACCAGCAGAACAC
CCCCATCGGCGACGGCCCCGTGCTGCTGCCCGACAACCACTACCTGAGCACCCAGTCCGCCCTGAGCAAA
GACCCCAACGAGAAGCGCGATCACATGGTCCTGCTGGAGTTCGTGACCGCCGCCGGGATCACTCTCGGCA
TGGACGAGCTGTACAAGTCCGGACTCAGATCTCGAGCTCAAGCTTCGAATTCTGCAGTCGACGGTACCGC
GGGCCCGGGATCCACCGGATCTAGATAACTGATACCCAGCTTTCTTGTACAAAGTGGGGCGCGCCTACGT
AACTAGTCTCGAGCAACTTTATTATACATAGTTGATAATTCACTGGCCGTCGTTTTACGGTACCATCGAT
GATGATCCAGACATGATAAGATACATTGATGAGTTTGGACAAACCACAACTAGAATGCAGTGAAAAAAAT
GCTTTATTTGTGAAATTTGTGATGCTATTGCTTTATTTGTAACCATTATAAGCTGCAATAAACAAGTTAA
CAACAACAATTGCATTCATTTTATGTTTCAGGTTCAGGGGGAGGTGTGGGAGGTTTTTTAAAGCAAGTAA
AACCTCTACAAATGTGGTATGGCTGATTATGATCCTCTAGATCAGATCTGCGAAGATACGGCCACGGGTG
CTCTTGATCCTGTGGCTGATTTTGGACTGTGCTGCTCGCAGCTGCTGATGAATCACATACTTCCTCCATT
TTCTTCCACTGATTGACTGTTATAATTTCCCTAATTTCCAGGTCAAGGTGCTGTGCATTGTGGTAATAGA
TGTGACATGACGTCACTTCCAAAGGACCAATGAACATGTCTGACCAATTTCATATAATGTGAAAACGATT
TTCATAGGCAGAATAAATAACATTTAAATTAAACTGGGCATCAGCGCAATTCAATTGGTTTGGTAATAGC
AAGGGAAAATAGAATGAAGTGATCTCCAAAAAATAAGTACTTTTTGACTGTAAATAAAATTGTAAGGAGT
AAAAAGTACTTTTTTTTCTAAAAAAATGTAATTAAGTAAAAGTAAAAGTATTGATTTTTAATTGTACTCA
AGTAAAGTAAAAATCCCCAAAAATAATACTTAAGTACAGTAATCAAGTAAAATTACTCAAGTACTTTACA
CCTCTGGTTCTTGACCCCCTACCTTCAGCAAGCCCAGCAGATCCACTAGTTCTAGAGCGGCCGCCACCGC
GGTGGAGCTCCAGCTTTTGTTCCCTTTAGTGAGGGTTAATTGCGCGCTTGGCGTAATCATGGTCATAGCT
GTTTCCTGTGTGAAATTGTTATCCGCTCACAATTCCACACAACATACGAGCCGGAAGCATAAAGTGTAAA
GCCTGGGGTGCCTAATGAGTGAGCTAACTCACATTAATTGCGTTGCGCTCACTGCCCGCTTTCCAGTCGG
GAAACCTGTCGTGCCAGCTGCATTAATGAATCGGCCAACGCGCGGGGAGAGGCGGTTTGCGTATTGGGCG
CTCTTCCGCTTCCTCGCTCACTGACTCGCTGCGCTCGGTCGTTCGGCTGCGGCGAGCGGTATCAGCTCAC
TCAAAGGCGGTAATACGGTTATCCACAGAATCAGGGGATAACGCAGGAAAGAACATGTGAGCAAAAGGCC
AGCAAAAGGCCAGGAACCGTAAAAAGGCCGCGTTGCTGGCGTTTTTCCATAGGCTCCGCCCCCCTGACGA
GCATCACAAAAATCGACGCTCAAGTCAGAGGTGGCGAAACCCGACAGGACTATAAAGATACCAGGCGTTT
CCCCCTGGAAGCTCCCTCGTGCGCTCTCCTGTTCCGACCCTGCCGCTTACCGGATACCTGTCCGCCTTTC
TCCCTTCGGGAAGCGTGGCGCTTTCTCATAGCTCACGCTGTAGGTATCTCAGTTCGGTGTAGGTCGTTCG
CTCCAAGCTGGGCTGTGTGCACGAACCCCCCGTTCAGCCCGACCGCTGCGCCTTATCCGGTAACTATCGT
CTTGAGTCCAACCCGGTAAGACACGACTTATCGCCACTGGCAGCAGCCACTGGTAACAGGATTAGCAGAG
CGAGGTATGTAGGCGGTGCTACAGAGTTCTTGAAGTGGTGGCCTAACTACGGCTACACTAGAAGAACAGT
ATTTGGTATCTGCGCTCTGCTGAAGCCAGTTACCTTCGGAAAAAGAGTTGGTAGCTCTTGATCCGGCAAA
CAAACCACCGCTGGTAGCGGTGGTTTTTTTGTTTGCAAGCAGCAGATTACGCGCAGAAAAAAAGGATCTC
AAGAAGATCCTTTGATCTTTTCTACGGGGTCTGACGCTCAGTGGAACGAAAACTCACGTTAAGGCATTTT
GGTCATGAGATTATCAAAAAGGATCTTCACCTAGATCCTTTTAAATTAAAAATGAAGTTTTAAATCAATC
TAAAGTATATATGAGTAAACTTGGTCTGACAGTTACCAATGCTTAATCAGTGAGGCACCTATCTCAGCGA
TCTGTCTATTTCGTTCATCCATAGTTGCCTGACTCCCCGTCGTGTAGATAACTACGATACGGGAGGGCTT
ACCATCTGGCCCCAGTGCTGCAATGATACCGCGAGACCCACGCTCACCGGCTCCAGATTTATCAGCAATA
AACCAGCCAGCCGGAAGGGCCGAGCGCAGAAGTGGTCCTGCAACTTTATCCGCCTCCATCCAGTCTATTA
ATTGTTGCCGGGAAGCTAGAGTAAGTAGTTCGCCAGTTAATAGTTTGCGCAACGTTGTTGCCATTGCTAC
AGGCATCGTGGTGTCACGCTCGTCGTTTGGTATGGCTTCATTCAGCTCCGGTTCCCAACGATCAAGGCGA
GTTACATGATCCCCCATGTTGTGCAAAAAAGCGGTTAGCTCCTTCGGTCCTCCGATCGTTGTCAGAAGTA
AGTTGGCCGCAGTGTTATCACTCATGGTTATGGCAGCACTGCATAATTCTCTTACTGTCATGCCATCCGT
AAGATGCTTTTCTGTGACTGGTGAGTACTCAACCAAGTCATTCTGAGAATAGTGTATGCGGCGACCGAGT
TGCTCTTGCCCGGCGTCAATACGGGATAATACCGCGCCACATAGCAGAACTTTAAAAGTGCTCATCATTG
GAAAACGTTCTTCGGGGCGAAAACTCTCAAGGATCTTACCGCTGTTGAGATCCAGTTCGATGTAACCCAC
TCGTGCACCCAACTGATCTTCAGCATCTTTTACTTTCACCAGCGTTTCTGGGTGAGCAAAAACAGGAAGG
CAAAATGCCGCAAAAAAGGGAATAAGGGCGACACGGAAATGTTGAATACTCATACTCTTCCTTTTTCAAT
ATTATTGAAGCATTTATCAGGGTTATTGTCTCATGAGCGGATACATATTTGAATGTATTTAGAAAAATAA
ACAAATAGGGGTTCCGCGCACATTTCCCCGAAAAGTGCCACCTAAATTGTAAGCGTTAATATTTTGTTAA
AATTCGCGTTAAATTTTTGTTAAATCAGCTCATTTTTTAACCAATAGGCCGAAATCGGCAAAATCCCTTA
TAAATCAAAAGAATAGACCGAGATAGGGT
[37 nt withheld, positions 4790-4826]
AAAGAACGTGGACTCCAACGTCAAAGG
[32 nt withheld, positions 4854-4885]
GCTGGCTAAGAACTCATCAGCCTCCCCGGTCCATCTACCCACGTACCAATGCACCAATTGGCCACAATGA
CGGCTACTACATGGTGCCATTCCTTCCTCTTTATAGGAATGGAGACTACCTCCTGTCCAACAATGCTCTT
GGATACGAGTACGCCTACCTGTTGGACCCAGGTCATTGCACAACACCAGAAATGCCCTCTGATCTGCAAA
AGACGTGAATATCTGTTCAGACACCCATATCCACTCTGTTCCACACAGGTCAGAGGTTTGTCCAGGAGTT
CTTGACAGAGGTGTAAAAAGTACTCAAAAATTTTACTCAAGTGAAAGTACAAGTACTTAGGGAAAATTTT
ACTCAATTAAAAGTAAAAGTATCTGGCTAGAATCTTACTTGAGTAAAAGTAAAAAAGTACTCCATTAAAA
TTGTACTTGAGTATTAAGGAAGTAAAAGTAAAAGCAAGAAAGAAAACTAGAGATTCTTGTTTAAGCTTTT
AATCTCAAAAAACATTAAATGAAATGCATACAAGGTTTTATCCTGCTTTAGAACTGTTTGTATTTAATTA
TCAAACTATAAGACAGACAATCTAATGCCAGTACACGCTACTCAAAGTTGTAAAACCTCAGATTTAACTT
CAGTAGAAGCTGATTCTCAAAATTGTTAGTGTCAAGCCTAGCTCTTTTGGGGCTGAAAAGCAATCCTGCA
GTGCTGAAAAGCCTCTCACAGGCAGCCGATGCGGGAAGAGGTGTATTAGTCTTGATAGAGAGGCTGCAAA
TAGCAGGAAACGTGAGCAGAGACTCCCTGGTGTCTGAAACACAGGCCCATTTACGCCTTAAGATACATTG
ATGAGTTTGGACAAACCACAACTAGAATGCAGTGAAAAAAATGCTTTATTTGTGAAATTTGTGATGCTAT
TGCTTTATTTGTAACCATTATAAGCTGCAATAAACAAGTTAACAACAACAATTGCATTCATTTTATGTTT
CAGGTTCAGGGGGAGGTGTGGGAGGTTTTTTAAAGCAAGTAAAACCTCTACAAATGTGGTATGGCTGATT
ATGATCTAGAGTCGCGGCCGCTTTACTTGTACAGCTCGTCCATGCCGCCGGTGGAGTGGTGGCCCTCGGC
GCGCTCGTACTGTTCCACGATGGTGTAGTCCTCGTTGTGGGAGGTGATGTCCAGCTTGATGTTGACGTTG
TAGGCGCCGGGCAGCTGCACGGGCTTCTTGGCCTTGTAGGTGGTCTTGACCTCGGCGTCGTAGTGGCCGC
CGTCCTTCAGCTTCAGCCTCTGCTTGATCTCGCCCTTCAGGGCGCCGTCCTCGGGGTACATCCGCTCGGA
GGAGGCCTCCCAGCCCATGGTCTTCTTCTGCATTACGGGGCCGTCGGAGGGGAAGTTGGTGCCGCGCAGC
TTCACCTTGTAGATGAACTCGCCGTCCTGCAGGGAGGAGTCCTGGGTCACGGTCACCACGCCGCCGTCCT
CGAAGTTCATCACGCGCTCCCACTTGAAGCCCTCGGGGAAGGACAGCTTCAAGTAGTCGGGGATGTCGGC
GGGGTGCTTCACGTAGGCCTTGGAGCCGTACATGAACTGAGGGGACAGGATGTCCCAGGCGAAGGGCAGG
GGGCCGCCCTTGGTCACCTTCAGCTTGGCGGTCTGGGTGCCCTCGTAGGGGCGGCCCTCGCCCTCGCCCT
CGATCTCGAACTCGTGGCCGTTCACGGAGCCCTCCATGTGCACCTTGAAGCGCATGAACTCCTTGATGAT
GGCCATGTTGTCATCCTCGCCCTTGCTCACCATGGTGGCGACCGGTAATGTCAGACCTGGTAACTCCTTA
CTGTAACTTATTGCACCTGATGAACAAAAGATGTGAACTGAACGCAAGTAGGAGGCTAATAGAGGCTAGT
ACAGTACAAAGATCCCCAAATGATGTGTGCCGGCCTTAGTGGAGGCAGACCCCTGGTTATATACCTGTGC
TGCAGAAAGAGGGGCTTACAAATGGATCTCTCTGGAATGGCATTATCTCATGGTGGGAACAGTGTTGTCA
GCAGAATCAGCGGGGTGGACTCTGACCTGAGAATGACAGTCTAGCACTGAATGGCTCAGACAATACTCTT
GTGGCCAACTATCACCGGAAAATAAGTGCCTGCCAAAACAAACCAGACCAGATGAAGCTACATGGCTGTA
GAACGTCAGTATTTAATGTGTTGTGGCCACTTGGTTCACCAGATTTAAGAGCTAATTTTTTTAAATATCA
CAGATAATCAATCGCTTTTTTTTTTCTTGACTGAAAAGCTTAGACTGGAAAATTCTTTGAAAAAGTTTGC
ACTACAGAAAATAAATACATAACATCCTGCACTGAATGCACACTATTAATAGAAAAGAGAGCATTATTGT
AGGAAATGTATTGTATATGTACATTCTGTGCATTTCACAATTTTCTCGAGCAGGAAACAGCTATGACCAT
GATTACGCCAAGCTATCAACTTTGTATAGAAAAGTTGGTAATACGACTCACTATAGGGCGAATTGGGTAC
CGGGCCCCCCCTCGAGGTCGACGGTATCGATAAGCTTGATATCGAATTCCTGCAGCCCGGGGGATCCACT
AGTTCTAGAGCGGCCGCCACCGCGGTGGAGCTCCAGCTTTTGTTCCCTTTAGTGAGGGT
